Addgene plasmid #231198: CA-0234 CMVTO-sumIL2-rensGS.3
Purpose: CleaveIL-2
Depositing lab: Xiaojing Gao. Depositing organization: Stanford University. Publication: Orthogonalized human protease control of secreted signals. Aldrete CA, Call CC, Sant'Anna LE, Vlahos AE, Pei J, Cong Q, Gao XJ. Nat Chem Biol. 2025 Jan 15. doi: 10.1038/s41589-024-01831-x. PubMed 39814991.
Backbone
  Vector backbone: CMVTO-FlpIn
  Vector type: Mammalian Expression
Growth in bacteria
  Bacterial resistance: Ampicillin, 100 μg/mL
  Growth temperature: 37°C
  Growth strain: DH5alpha
  Copy number: High Copy
Gene/Insert
  Gene/Insert name: sumIL2-rensGS.3
  Species: H. sapiens (human)
  Mutation: L80F, R81D, L85V, I86V, I92F
  Entrez Gene: IL2 (a.k.a. IL-2, TCGF, lymphokine)
  Cloning method: Ligation Independent Cloning
Terms and licenses: Academic/Nonprofit Terms; Industry Terms: Not Available to Industry
How to cite: CA-0234 CMVTO-sumIL2-rensGS.3 was a gift from Xiaojing Gao (Addgene plasmid # 231198 ; http://n2t.net/addgene:231198 ; RRID:Addgene_231198)
