[The description below was written by a language model from this plasmid's Addgene catalogue record and pLannotate feature annotations shown in this document.]
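Description:
CA-0234 CMVTO-sumIL2-rensGS.3 is a 5,682-nt mammalian expression plasmid built on a CMVTO-FlpIn backbone. It is propagated in E. coli as a high-copy plasmid through a ColE1/pUC-type origin and selected with ampicillin via the β-lactamase gene. Backbone remnants such as a partial f1 ori, a lac promoter/operator region and a bom fragment are also annotated but play no evident role in the payload.

The expression cassette uses the human CMV immediate early enhancer and promoter followed directly by two short tet operator-like fragments. This matches a "CMV-TO" arrangement, in which transcription is strong and constitutive in ordinary cells but can be repressed by Tet repressor and induced with tetracycline or doxycycline in TetR-expressing lines. It drives a human IL2 coding sequence carrying the mutations L80F, R81D, L85V, I86V and I92F, and ends in a bGH polyadenylation signal. The annotated IL2 region is somewhat longer than native IL-2 alone, and the insert name implies extra appended sequence ("rensGS.3"). However, the record does not define this element. The stated purpose is only "CleaveIL-2", and the associated work concerns orthogonalized human protease control of secreted signals. This suggests an engineered IL-2 whose activity is governed by proteolytic cleavage, though the mechanism is not described in the fields provided.

Downstream lies an FRT site immediately preceding a hygromycin resistance gene with an SV40 poly(A) signal but no full promoter of its own. This is the Flp-In design, where FLP-mediated recombination into a genomic FRT landing pad supplies the promoter and activates hygromycin resistance. It allows selection of isogenic, single-copy stable cell lines. The plasmid can therefore serve for transient transfection or for site-specific stable integration.
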