Features (pLannotate 1.2.2; 22 found; start..end, strand, type, name):
    570..1430    -  CDS            AmpR: β-lactamase; bla; confers resistance to ampicillin, carbenicillin, and related antibiotics
   1431..1535    -  promoter       AmpR promoter: bla
   1594..1646    -  misc_feature   bom (fragment): basis of mobility region from pBR322
   1796..2175    +  enhancer       CMV enhancer: human cytomegalovirus immediate early enhancer
   2176..2379    +  promoter       CMV promoter: human cytomegalovirus (CMV) immediate early promoter
   2381..2400    +  promoter       PLtetO-1 promoter (fragment): modified phage lambda PL promoter with tet operator sites (Lutz and Bujard, 1997)
   2402..2421    +  promoter       PLtetO-1 promoter (fragment): modified phage lambda PL promoter with tet operator sites (Lutz and Bujard, 1997)
   2429..2462    +  promoter       TRE3GV promoter (fragment): 3rd-generation Tet-responsive promoter that can be activated by binding of Tet-On® 3G, optimized for retroviral and lentiviral vectors
   2552..3067    +  CDS            IL2: IL2_HUMAN - Experimental evidence at protein level: Swiss-Prot protein existence level 1. Produced by T-cells in response to antigenic or mitogenic stimulation, this protein is required for T-cell proliferation and other activities crucial to regulation of the immune response. Can stimulate B-cells, monocytes, lymphokine-activated killer cells, natural killer cells, and glioma cells. From Homo sapiens (Human).
   3167..3391    +  polyA_signal   bGH poly(A) signal: bovine growth hormone polyadenylation signal
   3407..3430    +  polyA_signal   bGH poly(A) signal (fragment): bovine growth hormone polyadenylation signal
   3434..3455    +  promoter       SV40 promoter (fragment): SV40 enhancer and early promoter
   3476..3709    +  rep_origin     f1 ori (fragment) (sequence partly withheld): f1 bacteriophage origin of replication; arrow indicates direction of (+) strand synthesis
   3714..3761    +  protein_bind   FRT: FLP-mediated recombination occurs in the 8-bp core sequence TCTAGAAA (Turan and Bode, 2011). FLP recombinase from the Saccharomyces cerevisiae 2μ plasmid
   3769..4791    +  CDS            HygR: aminoglycoside phosphotransferase from E. coli; aph(4)-Ia; confers resistance to hygromycin
   4801..4926    +  CDS            ble (fragment): BLE_KLEPN - Experimental evidence at protein level: Swiss-Prot protein existence level 1. Binding protein with a strong affinity to the bleomycin family of antibiotics. Binds to CL990; an antimitotic-antibiotic compound. From Klebsiella pneumoniae.
   4921..5042    +  polyA_signal   SV40 poly(A) signal: SV40 polyadenylation signal
   5115..5131    -  protein_bind   lac operator: The lac repressor binds to the lac operator to inhibit transcription in E. coli. This inhibition can be relieved by adding lactose or isopropyl-β-D-thiogalactopyranoside (IPTG). lac repressor encoded by lacI
   5139..5169    -  promoter       lac promoter: promoter for the E. coli lac operon
   5184..5205    -  protein_bind   CAP binding site: CAP binding activates transcription in the presence of cAMP. E. coli catabolite activator protein
   5218..5310    -  CDS            lacI (fragment): lac repressor; lacI; The lac repressor binds to the lac operator to inhibit transcription in E. coli. This inhibition can be relieved by adding lactose or isopropyl-β-D-thiogalactopyranoside (IPTG).
   5493..399     -  rep_origin     ori (across the origin): high-copy-number ColE1/pMB1/pBR322/pUC origin of replication
>Addgene plasmid #231198 | CA-0234 CMVTO-sumIL2-rensGS.3 | addgene full sequence | sequence record 459373 | Addgene NGS Result
TCTCATAGCTCACGCTGTAGGTATCTCAGTTCGGTGTAGGTCGTTCGCTCCAAGCTGGGCTGTGTGCACG
AACCCCCCGTTCAGCCCGACCGCTGCGCCTTATCCGGTAACTATCGTCTTGAGTCCAACCCGGTAAGACA
CGACTTATCGCCACTGGCAGCAGCCACTGGTAACAGGATTAGCAGAGCGAGGTATGTAGGCGGTGCTACA
GAGTTCTTGAAGTGGTGGCCTAACTACGGCTACACTAGAAGAACAGTATTTGGTATCTGCGCTCTGCTGA
AGCCAGTTACCTTCGGAAAAAGAGTTGGTAGCTCTTGATCCGGCAAACAAACCACCGCTGGTAGCGGTGG
TTTTTTTGTTTGCAAGCAGCAGATTACGCGCAGAAAAAAAGGATCTCAAGAAGATCCTTTGATCTTTTCT
ACGGGGTCTGACGCTCAGTGGAACGAAAACTCACGTTAAGGGATTTTGGTCATGAGATTATCAAAAAGGA
TCTTCACCTAGATCCTTTTAAATTAAAAATGAAGTTTTAAATCAATCTAAAGTATATATGAGTAAACTTG
GTCTGACAGTTACCAATGCTTAATCAGTGAGGCACCTATCTCAGCGATCTGTCTATTTCGTTCATCCATA
GTTGCCTGACTCCCCGTCGTGTAGATAACTACGATACGGGAGGGCTTACCATCTGGCCCCAGTGCTGCAA
TGATACCGCGAGACCCACGCTCACCGGCTCCAGATTTATCAGCAATAAACCAGCCAGCCGGAAGGGCCGA
GCGCAGAAGTGGTCCTGCAACTTTATCCGCCTCCATCCAGTCTATTAATTGTTGCCGGGAAGCTAGAGTA
AGTAGTTCGCCAGTTAATAGTTTGCGCAACGTTGTTGCCATTGCTACAGGCATCGTGGTGTCACGCTCGT
CGTTTGGTATGGCTTCATTCAGCTCCGGTTCCCAACGATCAAGGCGAGTTACATGATCCCCCATGTTGTG
CAAAAAAGCGGTTAGCTCCTTCGGTCCTCCGATCGTTGTCAGAAGTAAGTTGGCCGCAGTGTTATCACTC
ATGGTTATGGCAGCACTGCATAATTCTCTTACTGTCATGCCATCCGTAAGATGCTTTTCTGTGACTGGTG
AGTACTCAACCAAGTCATTCTGAGAATAGTGTATGCGGCGACCGAGTTGCTCTTGCCCGGCGTCAATACG
GGATAATACCGCGCCACATAGCAGAACTTTAAAAGTGCTCATCATTGGAAAACGTTCTTCGGGGCGAAAA
CTCTCAAGGATCTTACCGCTGTTGAGATCCAGTTCGATGTAACCCACTCGTGCACCCAACTGATCTTCAG
CATCTTTTACTTTCACCAGCGTTTCTGGGTGAGCAAAAACAGGAAGGCAAAATGCCGCAAAAAAGGGAAT
AAGGGCGACACGGAAATGTTGAATACTCATACTCTTCCTTTTTCAATATTATTGAAGCATTTATCAGGGT
TATTGTCTCATGAGCGGATACATATTTGAATGTATTTAGAAAAATAAACAAATAGGGGTTCCGCGCACAT
TTCCCCGAAAAGTGCCACCTGACGTCGACGGATCGGGAGATCTCCCGATCCCCTATGGTGCACTCTCAGT
ACAATCTGCTCTGATGCCGCATAGTTAAGCCAGTATCTGCTCCCTGCTTGTGTGTTGGAGGTCGCTGAGT
AGTGCGCGAGCAAAATTTAAGCTACAACAAGGCAAGGCTTGACCGACAATTGCATGAAGAATCTGCTTAG
GGTTAGGCGTTTTGCGCTGCTTCGTACGGGCCAGATATACGCGTTGACATTGATTATTGACTAGTTATTA
ATAGTAATCAATTACGGGGTCATTAGTTCATAGCCCATATATGGAGTTCCGCGTTACATAACTTACGGTA
AATGGCCCGCCTGGCTGACCGCCCAACGACCCCCGCCCATTGACGTCAATAATGACGTATGTTCCCATAG
TAACGCCAATAGGGACTTTCCATTGACGTCAATGGGTGGAGTATTTACGGTAAACTGCCCACTTGGCAGT
ACATCAAGTGTATCATATGCCAAGTACGCCCCCTATTGACGTCAATGACGGTAAATGGCCCGCCTGGCAT
TATGCCCAGTACATGACCTTATGGGACTTTCCTACTTGGCAGTACATCTACGTATTAGTCATCGCTATTA
CCATGGTGATGCGGTTTTGGCAGTACATCAATGGGCGTGGATAGCGGTTTGACTCACGGGGATTTCCAAG
TCTCCACCCCATTGACGTCAATGGGAGTTTGTTTTGGCACCAAAATCAACGGGACTTTCCAAAATGTCGT
AACAACTCCGCCCCATTGACGCAAATGGGCGGTAGGCGTGTACGGTGGGAGGTCTATATAAGCAGAGCTC
TCCCTATCAGTGATAGAGATCTCCCTATCAGTGATAGAGATCGTCGACGAGCTCGTTTAGTGAACCGTCA
GATCGCCTGGAGACGCCATCCACGCTGTTTTGACCTCCATAGAAGACACCGGGACCGATCCAGCCTCCGG
ACTCTAGCGTTTAAACTTAAGCTTCGCCACCATGTACAGGATGCAACTCCTGTCTTGCATTGCACTAAGT
CTTGCACTTGTCACAAACGCTAGCGCTCCAACCTCCAGCTCTACAAAAAAGACTCAGCTGCAGCTGGAGC
ACCTGCTGCTCGACCTACAAATGATACTCAACGGAATCAACAACTATAAGAATCCTAAGCTGACGCGGAT
GCTGACCGCCAAGTTTTACATGCCCAAAAAGGCGACCGAGCTGAAGCATTTGCAGTGTCTGGAGGAAGAG
CTCAAGCCTTTGGAGGAGGTGCTTAATCTCGCCCAAAGCAAAAATTATATTCACCCATTCCATCTGGTTA
TTCATAACGAGTCGGGCGGTGGGGGATCCTTCCACTTTGATCCGCGGGACGTCGTGTCAAATATCAACGT
CTTTGTGCTGGAACTGAAAGGCTCTGAGACAACCTTTATGTGTGAATATGCCGATGAAACTGCTACCATC
GTTGAGTTTTTAAATCGATGGATAACATTTTGCCAGAGTATAATTTCTACTTTGACCTAGGGCCCGAACA
AAAACTCATCTCAGAAGAGGATCTGAATAGCGCCGTCGACCATCATCATAATCATCATTGAGTTTAAACC
CGCTGATCAGCCTCGACTGTGCCTTCTAGTTGCCAGCCATCTGTTGTTTGCCCCTCCCCCGTGCCTTCCT
TGACCCTGGAAGGTGCCACTCCCACTGTCCTTTCCTAATAAAATGAGGAAATTGCATCGCATTGTCTGAG
TAGGTGTCATTCTATTCTGGGGGGTGGGGTGGGGCAGGACAGCAAGGGGGAGGATTGGGAAGACAATAGC
AGGCATGCTGGGGATGCGGTGGGCTCTATGGAGATCTATCGATGTTCTGGGGATGCGGTGGGCTCTATGG
CTTCTGAGGCGGAAAGAACCAGCTGGGGCTCTAGGGGGTATCCCC
[124 nt withheld, positions 3476-3599]
C
[91 nt withheld, positions 3601-3691]
AGGGTGATGGTTCACGTACCTAGAAGTTCCTATTCCGAAGTTCCTATTCTCTAGAAAGTATAGGAACTTC
CTTGGCCAAAAAGCCTGAACTCACCGCGACGTCTGTCGAGAAGTTTCTGATCGAAAAGTTCGACAGCGTC
TCCGACCTGATGCAGCTCTCGGAGGGCGAAGAATCTCGTGCTTTCAGCTTCGATGTAGGAGGGCGTGGAT
ATGTCCTGCGGGTAAATAGCTGCGCCGATGGTTTCTACAAAGATCGTTATGTTTATCGGCACTTTGCATC
GGCCGCGCTCCCGATTCCGGAAGTGCTTGACATTGGGGAATTCAGCGAGAGCCTGACCTATTGCATCTCC
CGCCGTGCACAGGGTGTCACGTTGCAAGACCTGCCTGAAACCGAACTGCCCGCTGTTCTGCAGCCGGTCG
CGGAGGCCATGGATGCGATCGCTGCGGCCGATCTTAGCCAGACGAGCGGGTTCGGCCCATTCGGACCGCA
AGGAATCGGTCAATACACTACATGGCGTGATTTCATATGCGCGATTGCTGATCCCCATGTGTATCACTGG
CAAACTGTGATGGACGACACCGTCAGTGCGTCCGTCGCGCAGGCTCTCGATGAGCTGATGCTTTGGGCCG
AGGACTGCCCCGAAGTCCGGCACCTCGTGCACGCGGATTTCGGCTCCAACAATGTCCTGACGGACAATGG
CCGCATAACAGCGGTCATTGACTGGAGCGAGGCGATGTTCGGGGATTCCCAATACGAGGTCGCCAACATC
TTCTTCTGGAGGCCGTGGTTGGCTTGTATGGAGCAGCAGACGCGCTACTTCGAGCGGAGGCATCCGGAGC
TTGCAGGATCGCCGCGGCTCCGGGCGTATATGCTCCGCATTGGTCTTGACCAACTCTATCAGAGCTTGGT
TGACGGCAATTTCGATGATGCAGCTTGGGCGCAGGGTCGATGCGACGCAATCGTCCGATCCGGAGCCGGG
ACTGTCGGGCGTACACAAATCGCCCGCAGAAGCGCGGCCGTCTGGACCGATGGCTGTGTAGAAGTACTCG
CCGATAGTGGAAACCGACGCCCCAGCACTCGTCCGAGGGCAAAGGAATAGCACGTACTACGAGATTTCGA
TTCCACCGCCGCCTTCTATGAAAGGTTGGGCTTCGGAATCGTTTTCCGGGACGCCGGCTGGATGATCCTC
CAGCGCGGGGATCTCATGCTGGAGTTCTTCGCCCACCCCAACTTGTTTATTGCAGCTTATAATGGTTACA
AATAAAGCAATAGCATCACAAATTTCACAAATAAAGCATTTTTTTCACTGCATTCTAGTTGTGGTTTGTC
CAAACTCATCAATGTATCTTATCATGTCTGTATACCGTCGACCTCTAGCTAGAGCTTGGCGTAATCATGG
TCATAGCTGTTTCCTGTGTGAAATTGTTATCCGCTCACAATTCCACACAACATACGAGCCGGAAGCATAA
AGTGTAAAGCCTGGGGTGCCTAATGAGTGAGCTAACTCACATTAATTGCGTTGCGCTCACTGCCCGCTTT
CCAGTCGGGAAACCTGTCGTGCCAGCTGCATTAATGAATCGGCCAACGCGCGGGGAGAGGCGGTTTGCGT
ATTGGGCGCTCTTCCGCTTCCTCGCTCACTGACTCGCTGCGCTCGGTCGTTCGGCTGCGGCGAGCGGTAT
CAGCTCACTCAAAGGCGGTAATACGGTTATCCACAGAATCAGGGGATAACGCAGGAAAGAACATGTGAGC
AAAAGGCCAGCAAAAGGCCAGGAACCGTAAAAAGGCCGCGTTGCTGGCGTTTTTCCATAGGCTCCGCCCC
CCTGACGAGCATCACAAAAATCGACGCTCAAGTCAGAGGTGGCGAAACCCGACAGGACTATAAAGATACC
AGGCGTTTCCCCCTGGAAGCTCCCTCGTGCGCTCTCCTGTTCCGACCCTGCCGCTTACCGGATACCTGTC
CGCCTTTCTCCCTTCGGGAAGCGTGGCGCTT
